>Addgene plasmid #71835 | pJK174 | depositor full sequence | sequence record 131052 | pJK174 sequence 5348 bps
TGGCGAATGGG
[124 nt withheld, positions 12-135]
C
[91 nt withheld, positions 137-227]
A
[49 nt withheld, positions 229-277]
CCTTTGACGTTGGAGTCCACGTTCTTT
[37 nt withheld, positions 305-341]
ACCCTATCTCGGTCTATTCTTTTGATTTATAAGGGATTTTGCCGATTTCGGCCTATTGGTTAAAAAATGA
GCTGATTTAACAAAAATTTAACGCGAATTTTAACAAAATATTAACGTTTACAATTTCAGGTGGCACTTTT
CGGGGAAATGTGCGCGGAACCCCTATTTGTTTATTTTTCTAAATACATTCAAATATGTATCCGCTCATGA
GACAATAACCCTGATAAATGCTTCAATAATATTGAAAAAGGAAGAGTATGAGTATTCAACATTTCCGTGT
CGCCCTTATTCCCTTTTTTGCGGCATTTTGCCTTCCTGTTTTTGCTCACCCAGAAACGCTGGTGAAAGTA
AAAGATGCTGAAGATCAGTTGGGTGCACGAGTGGGTTACATCGAACTGGATCTCAACAGCGGTAAGATCC
TTGAGAGTTTTCGCCCCGAAGAACGTTTTCCAATGATGAGCACTTTTAAAGTTCTGCTATGTGGCGCGGT
ATTATCCCGTATTGACGCCGGGCAAGAGCAACTCGGTCGCCGCATACACTATTCTCAGAATGACTTGGTT
GAGTACTCACCAGTCACAGAAAAGCATCTTACGGATGGCATGACAGTAAGAGAATTATGCAGTGCTGCCA
TAACCATGAGTGATAACACTGCGGCCAACTTACTTCTGACAACGATCGGAGGACCGAAGGAGCTAACCGC
TTTTTTGCACAACATGGGGGATCATGTAACTCGCCTTGATCGTTGGGAACCGGAGCTGAATGAAGCCATA
CCAAACGACGAGCGTGACACCACGATGCCTGCAGCAATGGCAACAACGTTGCGCAAACTATTAACTGGCG
AACTACTTACTCTAGCTTCCCGGCAACAATTAATAGACTGGATGGAGGCGGATAAAGTTGCAGGACCACT
TCTGCGCTCGGCCCTTCCGGCTGGCTGGTTTATTGCTGATAAATCTGGAGCCGGTGAGCGTGGGTCTCGC
GGTATCATTGCAGCACTGGGGCCAGATGGTAAGCCCTCCCGTATCGTAGTTATCTACACGACGGGGAGTC
AGGCAACTATGGATGAACGAAATAGACAGATCGCTGAGATAGGTGCCTCACTGATTAAGCATTGGTAACT
GTCAGACCAAGTTTACTCATATATACTTTAGATTGATTTAAAACTTCATTTTTAATTTAAAAGGATCTAG
GTGAAGATCCTTTTTGATAATCTCATGACCAAAATCCCTTAACGTGAGTTTTCGTTCCACTGAGCGTCAG
ACCCCGTAGAAAAGATCAAAGGATCTTCTTGAGATCCTTTTTTTCTGCGCGTAATCTGCTGCTTGCAAAC
AAAAAAACCACCGCTACCAGCGGTGGTTTGTTTGCCGGATCAAGAGCTACCAACTCTTTTTCCGAAGGTA
ACTGGCTTCAGCAGAGCGCAGATACCAAATACTGTCCTTCTAGTGTAGCCGTAGTTAGGCCACCACTTCA
AGAACTCTGTAGCACCGCCTACATACCTCGCTCTGCTAATCCTGTTACCAGTGGCTGCTGCCAGTGGCGA
TAAGTCGTGTCTTACCGGGTTGGACTCAAGACGATAGTTACCGGATAAGGCGCAGCGGTCGGGCTGAACG
GGGGGTTCGTGCACACAGCCCAGCTTGGAGCGAACGACCTACACCGAACTGAGATACCTACAGCGTGAGC
TATGAGAAAGCGCCACGCTTCCCGAAGGGAGAAAGGCGGACAGGTATCCGGTAAGCGGCAGGGTCGGAAC
AGGAGAGCGCACGAGGGAGCTTCCAGGGGGAAACGCCTGGTATCTTTATAGTCCTGTCGGGTTTCGCCAC
CTCTGACTTGAGCGTCGATTTTTGTGATGCTCGTCAGGGGGGCGGAGCCTATGGAAAAACGCCAGCAACG
CGGCCTTTTTACGGTTCCTGGCCTTTTGCTGGCCTTTTGCTCACATGTTCTTTCCTGCGTTATCCCCTGA
TTCTGTGGATAACCGTATTACCGCCTTTGAGTGAGCTGATACCGCTCGCCGCAGCCGAACGACCGAGCGC
AGCGAGTCAGTGAGCGAGGAAGCGGAAGAGCGCCTGATGCGGTATTTTCTCCTTACGCATCTGTGCGGTA
TTTCACACCGCATATATGGTGCACTCTCAGTACAATCTGCTCTGATGCCGCATAGTTAAGCCAGTATACA
CTCCGCTATCGCTACGTGACTGGGTCATGGCTGCGCCCCGACACCCGCCAACACCCGCTGACGCGCCCTG
ACGGGCTTGTCTGCTCCCGGCATCCGCTTACAGACAAGCTGTGACCGTCTCCGGGAGCTGCATGTGTCAG
AGGTTTTCACCGTCATCACCGAAACGCGCGAGGCAGCTGCGGTAAAGCTCATCAGCGTGGTCGTGAAGCG
ATTCACAGATGTCTGCCTGTTCATCCGCGTCCAGCTCGTTGAGTTTCTCCAGAAGCGTTAATGTCTGGCT
TCTGATAAAGCGGGCCATGTTAAGGGCGGTTTTTTCCTGTTTGGTCACTGATGCCTCCGTGTAAGGGGGA
TTTCTGTTCATGGGGGTAATGATACCGATGAAACGAGAGAGGATGCTCACGATACGGGTTACTGATGATG
AACATGCCCGGTTACTGGAACGTTGTGAGGGTAAACAACTGGCGGTATGGATGCGGCGGGACCAGAGAAA
AATCACTCAGGGTCAATGCCAGCGCTTCGTTAATACAGATGTAGGTGTTCCACAGGGTAGCCAGCAGCAT
CCTGCGATGCAGATCCGGAACATAATGGTGCAGGGCGCTGACTTCCGCGTTTCCAGACTTTACGAAACAC
GGAAACCGAAGACCATTCATGTTGTTGCTCAGGTCGCAGACGTTTTGCAGCAGCAGTCGCTTCACGTTCG
CTCGCGTATCGGTGATTCATTCTGCTAACCAGTAAGGCAACCCCGCCAGCCTAGCCGGGTCCTCAACGAC
AGGAGCACGATCATGCGCACCCGTGGCCAGGACCCAACGCTGCCCGAGATCTCGATCCCGCGAAATTAAT
ACGACTCACTATAGGGAGACCACAACGGTTTCCCTCTAGAAATAATTTTGTTTAACTTTAAGAAGGAGAT
ATACATATGATGAGCGAAACCGCCCCCCTGCCCTCTGCTTCCAGTGCTTTAGAAGATAAAGCAGCCTCTG
CCCCCGTTGTGGGCATTATCATGGGCAGCCAGTCAGACTGGGAAACCATGCGCCATGCAGACGCATTGCT
GACAGAGCTGGAAATTCCGCATGAAACCCTCATTGTTTCAGCACATCGTACGCCAGACCGGTTGGCGGAT
TATGCGCGTACGGCAGCCGAACGCGGCCTGAATGTGATTATTGCTGGGGCCGGTGGAGCTGCACATCTGC
CGGGTATGTGTGCGGCATGGACACGCCTGCCCGTGCTGGGTGTTCCAGTAGAATCTCGCGCTCTTAAAGG
CATGGACAGCCTGCTTTCCATTGTGCAGATGCCCGGCGGCGTGCCTGTGGGCACTTTGGCTATTGGGGCA
TCCGGCGCCAAAAATGCCGCCTTGCTGGCCGCCTCCATTCTTGCACTGTATAACCCGGCCCTTGCCGCAC
GCCTTGAAACATGGCGCGCATTGCAGACGGCCTCTGTCCCCAACTCTCCCATTACCGAAGATAAATGACC
TCCTTACATTCTCCGCTTAAGCCCAATGCCGTTATTGGCATTGTGGGGGGTGGCCAGCTTGGCCGCATGT
CTGCTGTTGCTGCCGCGCGCCTTGGTTTTCGCACGCATATTCTTACGCCAGAGGCCAACGGCCCGGCGGC
TCAGGTCTCTCACGCCGTAACATGCGGCAAGTATGATGATCCGACAGCACTGGATGCCTTTGCCCGCGCT
GTTGATGTTGTTACCTTTGAATTTGAAAACATCAGCGCAGATGCACTGGACCGCCTAGCCAAACACTGCC
CTGTTCATCCTTCGGGGCATATTCTGCGCATCAGTCAGGACCGATTGGCAGAAAAAACTTTTTTTGCTTC
TGCGGGTATTCCACTCGCGCCATGGCATCCTGTTACCGATGTCAAAACGCTACACGAAGCCGCAGAAAAA
GTGGGTTTGCCGCTGATTCTCAAAACCACTCGCAATGGATATGATGGCAAAGGCCAGCGCCGTGTGCATC
ACATCCATGATCTGGAAGAGGCTTTCAACGCTCTGGCACCACATCCTCTGGTTGCAGAAGGTATGGTGGA
TTTTGCTTGCGAGATTAGTGTTATGGTGGCGCGTGGTGCAGATGGCACGGTAAGGTGCTTTGACCCGGCG
CTGAACCGACACTGGAACGGTATTCTGGATCTAACATTAGCCCCCGCCCCCATTGACCCAGATATTGCCA
CGCAGGCCATAAAACTAGCCACCACCATTGCAGAAAAGCTGGAGCTGGTTGGTATTCTGGGCGTTGAAAT
GTTTGTTGATTGCACCGGCAACCTGCTGGTGAATGAAATGGCCCCGCGCCCCCATAATTCTGGCCATTGG
ACCATGAATGCCTGCCCGCAGGACCAATTTGACATGCATATCCGTGCAGTTGCGGGGCTGCCTTTGCCGC
ACGCTGTGCGCCATTCTGATGCAATCATGAAAAATCTGGTCGGGCCGGAAGATATGGCGCTGCTGCCGCA
GATTATGGCCACGCAGGGCTTTATTCCGCATCTATATGGCAAGGCAGAAGCCAGAGTGGGCCGTAAAATG
GGGCATGTAAATATTCTGTTCCCCTACGGTGCGCTGCCAGGCAATTTGGGTATTCAGGATGCCTTGGGCC
CATTGGCCACCAAAACGGCCGCTGTGGAAGATGAAGAATCTGCCAGTTAAGAATTCGAGCTCCGTCGACA
AGCTTGCGGCCGCACTCGAGCACCACCACCACCACCACTGAGATCCGGCTGCTAACAAAGCCCGAAAGGA
AGCTGAGTTGGCTGCTGCCACCGCTGAGCAATAACTAGCATAACCCCTTGGGGCCTCTAAACGGGTCTTG
AGGGGTTTTTTGCTGAAAGGAGGAACTATATCCGGAT
Features (pLannotate 1.2.2; 14 found; start..end, strand, type, name):
     12..467     +  rep_origin     f1 ori (sequence partly withheld): f1 bacteriophage origin of replication; arrow indicates direction of (+) strand synthesis
    494..598     +  promoter       AmpR promoter: bla
    599..1459    +  CDS            AmpR: β-lactamase; bla; confers resistance to ampicillin, carbenicillin, and related antibiotics
   1630..2218    +  rep_origin     ori: high-copy-number ColE1/pMB1/pBR322/pUC origin of replication
   2404..2546    -  misc_feature   bom: basis of mobility region from pBR322
   2648..2839    -  CDS            rop: Rop protein, which maintains plasmids at low copy number; rop
   2856..3236    +  CDS            YPB1_ECOLX: Protein predicted: Swiss-Prot protein existence level 4. From Escherichia coli.
   3348..3366    +  promoter       T7 promoter: promoter for bacteriophage T7 RNA polymerase
   3398..3420    +  RBS            RBS: efficient ribosome binding site from bacteriophage T7 gene 10 (Olins and Rangwala, 1989)
   3500..3961    +  CDS            purE (fragment): PURE_ECOLI - Experimental evidence at protein level: Swiss-Prot protein existence level 1. Catalyzes the conversion of N5-carboxyaminoimidazole ribonucleotide (N5-CAIR) to 4-carboxy-5-aminoimidazole ribonucleotide (CAIR). From Escherichia coli (strain K12).
   4015..5049    +  CDS            ADE2 (fragment): PUR6_YEAST - Experimental evidence at protein level: Swiss-Prot protein existence level 1. From Saccharomyces cerevisiae (strain ATCC 204508 / S288c) (Baker's yeast).
   5192..5209    +  CDS            9xHis (fragment): 9xHis affinity tag
   5219..5268    +  CDS            SET1 (fragment): solubility-enhancement tag derived from T7 phage gene 10B
   5276..5323    +  terminator     T7 terminator: transcription terminator for bacteriophage T7 RNA polymerase
