[The description below was written by a language model from this plasmid's Addgene catalogue record and pLannotate feature annotations shown in this document.]
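Description:
pJK174 is a 5,348 bp bacterial expression plasmid built on the pET23a backbone for producing two purine-biosynthesis enzymes from the acidophilic bacterium Acetobacter aceti 1023 in E. coli. It is propagated as a high-copy plasmid through a ColE1/pMB1-type origin and selected with ampicillin via the bla gene and its own promoter. An f1 phage origin is also present, and the annotation picks up pBR322-derived bom and rop sequences adjacent to the origin.

The payload is a contiguous genomic segment carrying purE (N5-carboxyaminoimidazole ribonucleotide mutase) followed by purK (N5-carboxyaminoimidazole ribonucleotide synthetase), cloned between NdeI at the 5′ end and EcoRI at the 3′ end. purE sits directly downstream of the T7 promoter and the phage T7 gene 10 ribosome binding site, so its expression depends on T7 RNA polymerase supplied by the host. The encoded protein carries one additional N-terminal methionine. For purK the record lists the promoter as endogenous, meaning its native upstream sequence is retained rather than a second vector promoter. Being downstream of purE and upstream of the T7 terminator, it presumably also lies within the T7 transcript.

The automated annotation labels these two reading frames as fragments of E. coli purE and yeast ADE2. These are homology matches to related enzymes rather than the true source, which is A. aceti. A vector-derived His-tag sequence lies well downstream of the second gene, before the terminator. The record does not indicate that it is fused to either protein.

The plasmid was deposited in connection with biochemical and structural studies of the A. aceti mutase.
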