Addgene plasmid #71835: pJK174
Purpose: Expression of Acetobacter aceti 1023 PurE and PurK in E. coli
Depositing lab: T. J. Kappock. Depositing organization: Washington University in Saint Louis. Publication: Biochemical and structural studies of N5-carboxyaminoimidazole ribonucleotide mutase from the acidophilic bacterium Acetobacter aceti. Constantine CZ, Starks CM, Mill CP, Ransome AE, Karpowicz SJ, Francois JA, Goodman RA, Kappock TJ. Biochemistry. 2006 Jul 11;45(27):8193-208. 10.1021/bi060465n PubMed 16819818.
Backbone
  Vector backbone: pET23a
  Backbone size w/o insert (bp): 3666
  Total vector size (bp): 5348
  Vector type: Bacterial Expression
Growth in bacteria
  Bacterial resistance: Ampicillin, 100 μg/mL
  Growth temperature: 37°C
  Growth strain: DH5alpha
  Copy number: High Copy
Gene/Insert 1
  Gene/Insert name: N5-carboxyaminoimidazole ribonucleotide mutase (alt names: purE; AZ09_02690)
  Species: Acetobacter aceti 1023
  Mutation: additional N-terminal methionine encoded by this plasmid
  GenBank ID: AAZ04483.1 KDE21029.1
  Promoter: T7
  Cloning method: Restriction Enzyme; 5′ cloning site NdeI (not destroyed); 3′ cloning site n/a (unknown if destroyed)
  Sequencing primers: 5′ T7 promoter; 3′ n/a
Gene/Insert 2
  Gene/Insert name: N5-carboxyaminoimidazole ribonucleotide synthetase (alt names: purK; AZ09_02695)
  Species: Acetobacter aceti 1023
  GenBank ID: AAZ04484.1 KDE21030.1
  Promoter: endogenous
  Cloning method: Restriction Enzyme; 5′ cloning site n/.a (unknown if destroyed); 3′ cloning site EcoRI (not destroyed)
  Sequencing primers: 5′ n/a; 3′ T7 terminator
Terms and licenses: Academic/Nonprofit Terms; Industry Terms: Not Available to Industry
How to cite: pJK174 was a gift from T. J. Kappock (Addgene plasmid # 71835 ; http://n2t.net/addgene:71835 ; RRID:Addgene_71835)
