>Addgene plasmid #71835 | pJK174 | addgene partial sequence | sequence record 134035 | T7 5'-TAATACGACTCACTATAGGG-3'
TAAGAAGGAGATATACATATGATGAGCGAAACCGCCCCCCTGCCCTCTGCTTCCAGTGCTTTAGAAGATA
AAGCAGCCTCTGCCCCCGTTGTGGGCATTATCATGGGCAGCCAGTCAGACTGGGAAACCATGCGCCATGC
AGACGCATTGCTGACAGAGCTGGAAATTCCGCATGAAACCCTCATTGTTTCAGCACATCGTACGCCAGAC
CGGTTGGCGGATTATGCGCGTACGGCAGCCGAACGCGGCCTGAATGTGATTATTGCTGGGGCCGGTGGAG
CTGCACATCTGCCGGGTATGTGTGCGGCATGGACACGCCTGCCCGTGCTGGGTGTTCCAGTAGAATCTCG
CGCTCTTAAAGGCATGGACAGCCTGCTTTCCATTGTGCAGATGCCCGGCGGCGTGCCTGTGGGCACTTTG
GCTATTGGGGCATCCGGCGCCAAAAATGCCGCCTTGCTGGCCGCCTCCATTCTTGCACTGTATAACCCGG
CCCTTGCCGCACGCCTTGAAACATGGCGCGCATTGCAGACGGCCTCTGTCCCCAACTCTCCCATTACCGA
AGATAAATGACCTCCTTACATTCTCCGCTTAAGCCCAATGCCGTTATTGGCATTGTGGGGGGTGGCCAGC
TTGGCCGCATGTCTGCTGTTGCTGCCGCGCGCCTTGGTTTTCGCACGCATATTCTTACGCCAGAGGCCAA
CGGCCCGGCGGCTCAGGTCTCTCACGCCGTAACATGCGGCAAGTATGATGATCCGACAGCACTGGATGCC
TTTGCCCGCGCTGTTGATGTTGTTACCTTTGAATTTGAAAACATCAGCGCAGATGCACTGGACCGCCTAG
CCAAACACTGCCCTGTTCATCCTTCGGGGCATATTCTGCGCATCAGTCAGGACCGATTGGCAGAAAAAAC
TTTTTTTGCTTCTGCGGGTATTCCACTCGCGCCATGGCATCCTGTTACCGATGTC
