>Addgene plasmid #71835 | pJK174 | addgene partial sequence | sequence record 134036 | T7term 5'-GCTAGTTATTGCTCAGCGG-3'
TGGTGGTGGTGGTGGTGCTCGAGTGCGGCCGCAAGCTTGTCGACGGAGCTCGAATTCTTAACTGGCAGAT
TCTTCATCTTCCACAGCGGCCGTTTTGGTGGCCAATGGGCCCAAGGCATCCTGAATACCCAAATTGCCTG
GCAGCGCACCGTAGGGGAACAGAATATTTACATGCCCCATTTTACGGCCCACTCTGGCTTCTGCCTTGCC
ATATAGATGCGGAATAAAGCCCTGCGTGGCCATAATCTGCGGCAGCAGCGCCATATCTTCCGGCCCGACC
AGATTTTTCATGATTGCATCAGAATGGCGCACAGCGTGCGGCAAAGGCAGCCCCGCAACTGCACGGATAT
GCATGTCAAATTGGTCCTGCGGGCAGGCATTCATGGTCCAATGGCCAGAATTATGGGGGCGCGGGGCCAT
TTCATTCACCAGCAGGTTGCCGGTGCAATCAACAAACATTTCAACGCCCAGAATACCAACCAGCTCCAGC
TTTTCTGCAATGGTGGTGGCTAGTTTTATGGCCTGCGTGGCAATATCTGGGTCAATGGGGGCGGGGGCTA
ATGTTAGATCCAGAATACCGTTCCAGTGTCGGTTCAGCGCCGGGTCAAAGCACCTTACCGTGCCATCTGC
ACCACGCGCCACCATAACACTAATCTCGCAAGCAAAATCCACCATACCTTCTGCAACCAGAGGATGTGGT
GCCAGAGCGTTGAAAGCCTCTTCCAGATCATGGATGTGATGCACACGGCGCTGGCCTTTGCCATCATATC
CATTGCGAGTGGTTTTGAGAATCAGCGGCAAACCCACTTTTTCTGCGGCTTCGTGTAGCGTTTTGACATC
GGTAACAGGATGCCATGGCGCGAGTGGAATACCCGCAGAAGCAAAAAAAGTTTTTTCTGCCAATCGGTCC
TGACTGATGCGCAGAATATGCCCCGAAGGATGAACAGGGCAGTGTTTGGCTAGGCGGTCCAGTGCATCTG
CGCTGATGTTTTCAAATTCAAAGGTAACAAC
